>Addgene plasmid #199328 | pcDNA3-RIPK3[V458A][Q459A][V460A][G461A]-FLAG | addgene full sequence | sequence record 395451 | Addgene NGS Result
GACGGATCGGGAGATCTCCCGATCCCCTATGGTGCACTCTCAGTACAATCTGCTCTGATGCCGCATAGTT
AAGCCAGTATCTGCTCCCTGCTTGTGTGTTGGAGGTCGCTGAGTAGTGCGCGAGCAAAATTTAAGCTACA
ACAAGGCAAGGCTTGACCGACAATTGCATGAAGAATCTGCTTAGGGTTAGGCGTTTTGCGCTGCTTCGCG
ATGTACGGGCCAGATATACGCGTTGACATTGATTATTGACTAGTTATTAATAGTAATCAATTACGGGGTC
ATTAGTTCATAGCCCATATATGGAGTTCCGCGTTACATAACTTACGGTAAATGGCCCGCCTGGCTGACCG
CCCAACGACCCCCGCCCATTGACGTCAATAATGACGTATGTTCCCATAGTAACGCCAATAGGGACTTTCC
ATTGACGTCAATGGGTGGAGTATTTACGGTAAACTGCCCACTTGGCAGTACATCAAGTGTATCATATGCC
AAGTACGCCCCCTATTGACGTCAATGACGGTAAATGGCCCGCCTGGCATTATGCCCAGTACATGACCTTA
TGGGACTTTCCTACTTGGCAGTACATCTACGTATTAGTCATCGCTATTACCATGGTGATGCGGTTTTGGC
AGTACATCAATGGGCGTGGATAGCGGTTTGACTCACGGGGATTTCCAAGTCTCCACCCCATTGACGTCAA
TGGGAGTTTGTTTTGGCACCAAAATCAACGGGACTTTCCAAAATGTCGTAACAACTCCGCCCCATTGACG
CAAATGGGCGGTAGGCGTGTACGGTGGGAGGTCTATATAAGCAGAGCTCTCTGGCTAACTAGAGAACCCA
CTGCTTACTGGCTTATCGAAATTAATACGACTCACTATAGGGAGACCCAAGCTTGCCGCCACCATGGATT
ACAAGGATGACGACGATAAGAGCGCGGGCGGATCCGAATTCTGCAGATATCCATCACACTGGCGGCCGCT
CGAGATGTCGTGCGTCAAGTTATGGCCCAGCGGTGCCCCCGCCCCCTTGGTGTCCATCGAGGAACTGGAG
AACCAGGAGCTCGTCGGCAAAGGCGGGTTCGGCACAGTGTTCCGGGCGCAACATAGGAAGTGGGGCTACG
ATGTGGCGGTCAAGATCGTAAACTCGAAGGCGATATCCAGGGAGGTCAAGGCCATGGCAAGTCTGGATAA
CGAATTCGTGCTGCGCCTAGAAGGGGTTATCGAGAAGGTGAACTGGGACCAAGATCCCAAGCCGGCTCTG
GTGACTAAATTCATGGAGAACGGCTCCTTGTCGGGGCTGCTGCAGTCCCAGTGCCCTCGGCCCTGGCCGC
TCCTTTGCCGCCTGCTGAAAGAAGTGGTGCTTGGGATGTTTTACCTGCACGACCAGAACCCGGTGCTCCT
GCACCGGGACCTCAAGCCATCCAACGTCCTGCTGGACCCAGAGCTGCACGTCAAGCTGGCAGATTTTGGC
CTGTCCACATTTCAGGGAGGCTCACAGTCAGGGACAGGGTCCGGGGAGCCAGGGGGCACCCTGGGCTACT
TGGCCCCAGAACTGTTTGTTAACGTAAACCGGAAGGCCTCCACAGCCAGTGACGTCTACAGCTTCGGGAT
CCTAATGTGGGCAGTGCTTGCTGGAAGAGAAGTTGAGTTGCCAACCGAACCATCACTCGTGTACGAAGCA
GTGTGCAACAGGCAGAACCGGCCTTCATTGGCTGAGCTGCCCCAAGCCGGGCCTGAGACTCCCGGCTTAG
AAGGACTGAAGGAGCTAATGCAGCTCTGCTGGAGCAGTGAGCCCAAGGACAGACCCTCCTTCCAGGAATG
CCTACCAAAAACTGATGAAGTCTTCCAGATGGTGGAGAACAATATGAATGCTGCTGTCTCCACGGTAAAG
GATTTCCTGTCTCAGCTCAGGAGCAGCAATAGGAGATTTTCTATCCCAGAGTCAGGCCAAGGAGGGACAG
AAATGGATGGCTTTAGGAGAACCATAGAAAACCAGCACTCTCGTAATGATGTCATGGTTTCTGAGTGGCT
AAACAAACTGAATCTAGAGGAGCCTCCCAGCTCTGTTCCTAAAAAATGCCCGAGCCTTACCAAGAGGAGC
AGGGCACAAGAGGAGCAGGTTCCACAAGCCTGGACAGCAGGCACATCTTCAGATTCGATGGCCCAACCTC
CCCAGACTCCAGAGACCTCAACTTTCAGAAACCAGATGCCCAGCCCTACCTCAACTGGAACACCAAGTCC
TGGACCCCGAGGGAATCAGGGGGCTGAGAGACAAGGCATGAACTGGTCCTGCAGGACCCCGGAGCCAAAT
CCAGTAACAGGGCGACCGCTCGTTAACATATACAACTGCTCTGGGGCCGCCGCCGCCGACAACAACTACT
TGACTATGCAACAGACAACTGCCTTGCCCACATGGGGCTTGGCACCTTCGGGCAAGGGGAGGGGCTTGCA
GCACCCCCCACCAGTAGGTTCGCAAGAAGGCCCTAAAGATCCTGAAGCCTGGAGCAGGCCACAGGGTTGG
TATAATCATAGCGGGAAATAAGGGCCCTATTCTATAGTGTCACCTAAATGCTAGAGCTCGCTGATCAGCC
TCGACTGTGCCTTCTAGTTGCCAGCCATCTGTTGTTTGCCCCTCCCCCGTGCCTTCCTTGACCCTGGAAG
GTGCCACTCCCACTGTCCTTTCCTAATAAAATGAGGAAATTGCATCGCATTGTCTGAGTAGGTGTCATTC
TATTCTGGGGGGTGGGGTGGGGCAGGACAGCAAGGGGGAGGATTGGGAAGACAATAGCAGGCATGCTGGG
GATGCGGTGGGCTCTATGGCTTCTGAGGCGGAAAGAACCAGCTGGGGCTCTAGGGGGTATCCCC
[124 nt withheld, positions 2865-2988]
C
[91 nt withheld, positions 2990-3080]
A
[49 nt withheld, positions 3082-3130]
CCTTTGACGTTGGAGTCCACGTTCTTT
[37 nt withheld, positions 3158-3194]
ACCCTATCTCGGTCTATTCTTTTGATTTATAAGGGATTTTGCCGATTTCGGCCTATTGGTTAAAAAATGA
GCTGATTTAACAAAAATTTAACGCGAATTAATTCTGTGGAATGTGTGTCAGTTAGGGTGTGGAAAGTCCC
CAGGCTCCCCAGCAGGCAGAAGTATGCAAAGCATGCATCTCAATTAGTCAGCAACCAGGTGTGGAAAGTC
CCCAGGCTCCCCAGCAGGCAGAAGTATGCAAAGCATGCATCTCAATTAGTCAGCAACCATAGTCCCGCCC
CTAACTCCGCCCATCCCGCCCCTAACTCCGCCCAGTTCCGCCCATTCTCCGCCCCATGGCTGACTAATTT
TTTTTATTTATGCAGAGGCCGAGGCCGCCTCTGCCTCTGAGCTATTCCAGAAGTAGTGAGGAGGCTTTTT
TGGAGGCCTAGGCTTTTGCAAAAAGCTCCCGGGAGCTTGTATATCCATTTTCGGATCTGATCAAGAGACA
GGATGAGGATCGTTTCGCATGATTGAACAAGATGGATTGCACGCAGGTTCTCCGGCCGCTTGGGTGGAGA
GGCTATTCGGCTATGACTGGGCACAACAGACAATCGGCTGCTCTGATGCCGCCGTGTTCCGGCTGTCAGC
GCAGGGGCGCCCGGTTCTTTTTGTCAAGACCGACCTGTCCGGTGCCCTGAATGAACTGCAGGACGAGGCA
GCGCGGCTATCGTGGCTGGCCACGACGGGCGTTCCTTGCGCAGCTGTGCTCGACGTTGTCACTGAAGCGG
GAAGGGACTGGCTGCTATTGGGCGAAGTGCCGGGGCAGGATCTCCTGTCATCTCACCTTGCTCCTGCCGA
GAAAGTATCCATCATGGCTGATGCAATGCGGCGGCTGCATACGCTTGATCCGGCTACCTGCCCATTCGAC
CACCAAGCGAAACATCGCATCGAGCGAGCACGTACTCGGATGGAAGCCGGTCTTGTCGATCAGGATGATC
TGGACGAAGAGCATCAGGGGCTCGCGCCAGCCGAACTGTTCGCCAGGCTCAAGGCGCGCATGCCCGACGG
CGAGGATCTCGTCGTGACCCATGGCGATGCCTGCTTGCCGAATATCATGGTGGAAAATGGCCGCTTTTCT
GGATTCATCGACTGTGGCCGGCTGGGTGTGGCGGACCGCTATCAGGACATAGCGTTGGCTACCCGTGATA
TTGCTGAAGAGCTTGGCGGCGAATGGGCTGACCGCTTCCTCGTGCTTTACGGTATCGCCGCTCCCGATTC
GCAGCGCATCGCCTTCTATCGCCTTCTTGACGAGTTCTTCTGAGCGGGACTCTGGGGTTCGAAATGACCG
ACCAAGCGACGCCCAACCTGCCATCACGAGATTTCGATTCCACCGCCGCCTTCTATGAAAGGTTGGGCTT
CGGAATCGTTTTCCGGGACGCCGGCTGGATGATCCTCCAGCGCGGGGATCTCATGCTGGAGTTCTTCGCC
CACCCCAACTTGTTTATTGCAGCTTATAATGGTTACAAATAAAGCAATAGCATCACAAATTTCACAAATA
AAGCATTTTTTTCACTGCATTCTAGTTGTGGTTTGTCCAAACTCATCAATGTATCTTATCATGTCTGTAT
ACCGTCGACCTCTAGCTAGAGCTTGGCGTAATCATGGTCATAGCTGTTTCCTGTGTGAAATTGTTATCCG
CTCACAATTCCACACAACATACGAGCCGGAAGCATAAAGTGTAAAGCCTGGGGTGCCTAATGAGTGAGCT
AACTCACATTAATTGCGTTGCGCTCACTGCCCGCTTTCCAGTCGGGAAACCTGTCGTGCCAGCTGCATTA
ATGAATCGGCCAACGCGCGGGGAGAGGCGGTTTGCGTATTGGGCGCTCTTCCGCTTCCTCGCTCACTGAC
TCGCTGCGCTCGGTCGTTCGGCTGCGGCGAGCGGTATCAGCTCACTCAAAGGCGGTAATACGGTTATCCA
CAGAATCAGGGGATAACGCAGGAAAGAACATGTGAGCAAAAGGCCAGCAAAAGGCCAGGAACCGTAAAAA
GGCCGCGTTGCTGGCGTTTTTCCATAGGCTCCGCCCCCCTGACGAGCATCACAAAAATCGACGCTCAAGT
CAGAGGTGGCGAAACCCGACAGGACTATAAAGATACCAGGCGTTTCCCCCTGGAAGCTCCCTCGTGCGCT
CTCCTGTTCCGACCCTGCCGCTTACCGGATACCTGTCCGCCTTTCTCCCTTCGGGAAGCGTGGCGCTTTC
TCATAGCTCACGCTGTAGGTATCTCAGTTCGGTGTAGGTCGTTCGCTCCAAGCTGGGCTGTGTGCACGAA
CCCCCCGTTCAGCCCGACCGCTGCGCCTTATCCGGTAACTATCGTCTTGAGTCCAACCCGGTAAGACACG
ACTTATCGCCACTGGCAGCAGCCACTGGTAACAGGATTAGCAGAGCGAGGTATGTAGGCGGTGCTACAGA
GTTCTTGAAGTGGTGGCCTAACTACGGCTACACTAGAAGAACAGTATTTGGTATCTGCGCTCTGCTGAAG
CCAGTTACCTTCGGAAAAAGAGTTGGTAGCTCTTGATCCGGCAAACAAACCACCGCTGGTAGCGGTGGTT
TTTTTGTTTGCAAGCAGCAGATTACGCGCAGAAAAAAAGGATCTCAAGAAGATCCTTTGATCTTTTCTAC
GGGGTCTGACGCTCAGTGGAACGAAAACTCACGTTAAGGGATTTTGGTCATGAGATTATCAAAAAGGATC
TTCACCTAGATCCTTTTAAATTAAAAATGAAGTTTTAAATCAATCTAAAGTATATATGAGTAAACTTGGT
CTGACAGTTACCAATGCTTAATCAGTGAGGCACCTATCTCAGCGATCTGTCTATTTCGTTCATCCATAGT
TGCCTGACTCCCCGTCGTGTAGATAACTACGATACGGGAGGGCTTACCATCTGGCCCCAGTGCTGCAATG
ATACCGCGAGACCCACGCTCACCGGCTCCAGATTTATCAGCAATAAACCAGCCAGCCGGAAGGGCCGAGC
GCAGAAGTGGTCCTGCAACTTTATCCGCCTCCATCCAGTCTATTAATTGTTGCCGGGAAGCTAGAGTAAG
TAGTTCGCCAGTTAATAGTTTGCGCAACGTTGTTGCCATTGCTACAGGCATCGTGGTGTCACGCTCGTCG
TTTGGTATGGCTTCATTCAGCTCCGGTTCCCAACGATCAAGGCGAGTTACATGATCCCCCATGTTGTGCA
AAAAAGCGGTTAGCTCCTTCGGTCCTCCGATCGTTGTCAGAAGTAAGTTGGCCGCAGTGTTATCACTCAT
GGTTATGGCAGCACTGCATAATTCTCTTACTGTCATGCCATCCGTAAGATGCTTTTCTGTGACTGGTGAG
TACTCAACCAAGTCATTCTGAGAATAGTGTATGCGGCGACCGAGTTGCTCTTGCCCGGCGTCAATACGGG
ATAATACCGCGCCACATAGCAGAACTTTAAAAGTGCTCATCATTGGAAAACGTTCTTCGGGGCGAAAACT
CTCAAGGATCTTACCGCTGTTGAGATCCAGTTCGATGTAACCCACTCGTGCACCCAACTGATCTTCAGCA
TCTTTTACTTTCACCAGCGTTTCTGGGTGAGCAAAAACAGGAAGGCAAAATGCCGCAAAAAAGGGAATAA
GGGCGACACGGAAATGTTGAATACTCATACTCTTCCTTTTTCAATATTATTGAAGCATTTATCAGGGTTA
TTGTCTCATGAGCGGATACATATTTGAATGTATTTAGAAAAATAAACAAATAGGGGTTCCGCGCACATTT
CCCCGAAAAGTGCCACCTGACGTC
Features (pLannotate 1.2.2; 22 found; start..end, strand, type, name):
     28..80      -  misc_feature   bom (fragment): basis of mobility region from pBR322
    235..614     +  enhancer       CMV enhancer: human cytomegalovirus immediate early enhancer
    615..818     +  promoter       CMV promoter: human cytomegalovirus (CMV) immediate early promoter
    814..847     +  LTR            5' LTR (truncated) (fragment): truncated 5' long terminal repeat (LTR) from HIV-1
    863..881     +  promoter       T7 promoter: promoter for bacteriophage T7 RNA polymerase
    907..931     +  CDS            3xFLAG (fragment): three tandem FLAG® epitope tags
    985..2538    +  CDS            RIPK3: RIPK3_HUMAN - Also known as RIP3 From Homo sapiens (Human).
   2551..2569    -  promoter       SP6 promoter: promoter for bacteriophage SP6 RNA polymerase
   2595..2819    +  polyA_signal   bGH poly(A) signal: bovine growth hormone polyadenylation signal
   2823..2844    +  promoter       SV40 promoter (fragment): SV40 enhancer and early promoter
   2865..3293    +  rep_origin     f1 ori (sequence partly withheld): f1 bacteriophage origin of replication; arrow indicates direction of (+) strand synthesis
   3307..3636    +  promoter       SV40 promoter: SV40 enhancer and early promoter
   3703..4494    +  CDS            neo: KKA2_KLEPN - Also known as kan, nptII. Experimental evidence at protein level: Swiss-Prot protein existence level 1. Resistance to kanamycin, neomycin, paromomycin, ribostamycin, butirosin and gentamicin B. From Klebsiella pneumoniae.
   4518..4676    +  CDS            ble (fragment): BLE_KLEPN - Experimental evidence at protein level: Swiss-Prot protein existence level 1. Binding protein with a strong affinity to the bleomycin family of antibiotics. Binds to CL990; an antimitotic-antibiotic compound. From Klebsiella pneumoniae.
   4671..4792    +  polyA_signal   SV40 poly(A) signal: SV40 polyadenylation signal
   4865..4881    -  protein_bind   lac operator: The lac repressor binds to the lac operator to inhibit transcription in E. coli. This inhibition can be relieved by adding lactose or isopropyl-β-D-thiogalactopyranoside (IPTG). lac repressor encoded by lacI
   4889..4919    -  promoter       lac promoter: promoter for the E. coli lac operon
   4934..4955    -  protein_bind   CAP binding site: CAP binding activates transcription in the presence of cAMP. E. coli catabolite activator protein
   4968..5060    -  CDS            lacI (fragment): lac repressor; lacI; The lac repressor binds to the lac operator to inhibit transcription in E. coli. This inhibition can be relieved by adding lactose or isopropyl-β-D-thiogalactopyranoside (IPTG).
   5243..5831    -  rep_origin     ori: high-copy-number ColE1/pMB1/pBR322/pUC origin of replication
   6002..6862    -  CDS            AmpR: β-lactamase; bla; confers resistance to ampicillin, carbenicillin, and related antibiotics
   6863..6967    -  promoter       AmpR promoter: bla
