[The description below was written by a language model from this plasmid's Addgene catalogue record and pLannotate feature annotations shown in this document.]
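Description:
pcDNA3-RIPK3[V458A][Q459A][V460A][G461A]-FLAG is a mammalian expression plasmid of about 7 kb, built on the pcDNA3 backbone, that encodes human receptor-interacting serine/threonine-protein kinase 3 (RIPK3, also called RIP3). The protein carries four alanine substitutions, at V458, Q459, V460 and G461. These residues form the core of the RHIM (RIP homotypic interaction motif), and the record states that the mutation is intended to inhibit RHIM-mediated interaction. Transcription is driven by the human cytomegalovirus immediate-early enhancer and promoter and terminated by the bovine growth hormone polyadenylation signal. T7 and SP6 phage promoters flank the insert, as is usual for this backbone. Although the plasmid name places FLAG last, the catalogue lists the tag as N-terminal. The feature table agrees, showing a short FLAG-type epitope (annotated as a fragment of 3xFLAG) upstream of the RIPK3 coding sequence.

In E. coli the plasmid is maintained at high copy through a ColE1/pUC-type origin and selected with ampicillin via the β-lactamase gene. An f1 origin is also present. A separate cassette places the neomycin phosphotransferase gene under the SV40 early promoter, which includes the SV40 origin region, followed by an SV40 poly(A) signal. This allows G418 selection of stably transfected mammalian cells. Small annotated fragments such as the lac promoter/operator, lacI, ble and a truncated HIV-1 LTR match are probably backbone remnants or annotation artefacts rather than functional parts. The construct is suited to expressing an interaction-deficient RIPK3 as a comparison for the wild-type protein. The associated study concerns RIPK3, bile acid-induced inflammation and necroptosis in hepatocytes.
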