Addgene plasmid #199328: pcDNA3-RIPK3[V458A][Q459A][V460A][G461A]-FLAG
Purpose: mutated RHIM motive (interaction inhibited)
Depositing lab: Adrian Press. Publication: RIPK3 promoter hypermethylation in hepatocytes protects from bile acid-induced inflammation and necroptosis. Hoff J, Xiong L, Kammann T, Neugebauer S, Micheel JM, Gassler N, Bauer M, Press AT. Cell Death Dis. 2023 Apr 18;14(4):275. doi: 10.1038/s41419-023-05794-0. PubMed 37072399.
Backbone
  Vector backbone: pcDNA3
  Backbone manufacturer: Addgene
  Total vector size (bp): 7014
  Vector type: Mammalian Expression
Growth in bacteria
  Bacterial resistance: Ampicillin, 100 μg/mL
  Growth temperature: 37°C
  Growth strain: DH5alpha
  Copy number: High Copy
Gene/Insert
  Gene/Insert name: Receptor-interacting serine/threonine-protein kinase 3 (alt name: RIPK3)
  Species: H. sapiens (human)
  Mutation: changed V458, Q459,V460 and G461 to alanine
  Entrez Gene: RIPK3 (a.k.a. RIP3)
  Tag / fusion protein: FLAG (N terminal on backbone)
Terms and licenses: Academic/Nonprofit Terms; Industry Terms: Not Available to Industry
How to cite: pcDNA3-RIPK3[V458A][Q459A][V460A][G461A]-FLAG was a gift from Adrian Press (Addgene plasmid # 199328 ; http://n2t.net/addgene:199328 ; RRID:Addgene_199328)
