>Addgene plasmid #199328 | pcDNA3-RIPK3[V458A][Q459A][V460A][G461A]-FLAG | depositor partial sequence | sequence record 386595 | AAVG: fwd:CTGCTCTGGGGCCGCCGTTGGAGACAAC, rev:TTGTATATGTTAACGAGCG/ AAAA: fwd:TGGGGCCGCCGCCGCCGACAACAA, rev:GAGCAGTTGTATATGTTAAAG
TTGGGCTTATGTAGCTCACAGTCAGGGACAGGGTCCGGGGAGCCAGGGGGCACCCTGGGCTACTTGGCCC
CAGAACTGTTTGTTAACGTAAACCGGAAGGCCTCCACAGCCAGTGACGTCTACAGCTTCGGGATCCTAAT
GTGGGCAGTGCTTGCTGGAAGAGAAGTTGAGTTGCCAACCGAACCATCACTCGTGTACGAAGCAGTGTGC
AACAGGCAGAACCGGCCTTCATTGGCTGAGCTGCCCCAAGCCGGGCCTGAGACTCCCGGCTTAGAAGGAC
TGAAGGAGCTAATGCAGCTCTGCTGGAGCAGTGAGCCCAAGGACAGACCCTCCTTCCAGGAATGCCTACC
AAAAACTGATGAAGTCTTCCAGATGGTGGAGAACAATATGAATGCTGCTGTCTCCACGGTAAAGGATTTC
CTGTCTCAGCTCAGGAGCAGCAATAGGAGATTTTCTATCCCAGAGTCAGGCCAAGGAGGGACAGAAATGG
ATGGCTTTAGGAGAACCATAGAAAACCAGCACTCTCGTAATGATGTCATGGTTTCTGAGTGGCTAAACAA
ACTGAATCTAGAGGAGCCTCCCAGCTCTGTTCCTAAAAAATGCCCGAGCCTTACCAAGAGGAGCAGGGCA
CAAGAGGAGCAGGTTCCACAAGCCTGGACAGCAGGCACATCTTCAGATTCGATGGCCCAACCTCCCCAGA
CTCCAGAGACCTCAACTTTCAGAAACCAGATGCCCAGCCCTACCTCAACTGGAACACCAAGTCCTGGACC
CCGAGGGAATCAGGGGGCTGAGAGACAAGGCATGAACTGGTCCTGCAGGACCCCGGAGCCAAATCCAGTA
ACAGGGCGACCGCTCGTTAACATATACAACTGCTCTGGGGCCGCCGCCGCCGACAACAACTACTTGACTA
TGCAACAGACAACTGCCTTGCCCACATGGGGCTTGGCACCTTCGGGCAAGGGGGAGGGGCTTGCAGCACC
CCCCACCAGTAGGTTCGCAAGAAGGCCCTAAAGATCCTGAAGCCTGGAGCAGGCCACAGGGTTGGTATAA
TCATAGCGGGAAATAAGGGCCCTATTCTATAGTGTCACCTAAATGCTAGAGCTCGCTGATCAACCCTCCA
ACTGGTGCCTTCTAGTTGCCACCCCATCTGGTTGTTTGCCCCCTCCCCCGTGCCTTCCTTTGACCCCTGG
AAAGGTGCCCCTCCCCACTGTCCTTTTCCCAATAAAAATGAAGGAAATTGCCTCCCCATTGTTCCGAATA
AGGGTCTTTCATTTCTGGGGGGGGGGGGGGGGGGGGGGGGGGAAAACACAGGGGGGGGGGAAAATTGTAA
AAACCAAAAAACAAGGGCCGCCGGGGTGGAAGCGGGGGGGCCCTCTTTTTTTTGAGGGGGAAAAAAAACC
CCCGGGGGGGGTCTGGGGGGTTTCCCCCCCCCCCCCCCTATTCCCCCCTATAACCCCCCGGGGGGGGGTT
T
